Addgene plasmid #158631: pEN_TT 3xFLAG-MAVS-Ala271
Purpose: Gateway entry vector for an inducible 3xFLAG-tagged MAVS mutant
Depositing lab: Kevin Janes. Depositing organization: University of Virginia. Publication: Modeling the complete kinetics of coxsackievirus B3 reveals human determinants of host-cell feedback. Lopacinski AB, Sweatt AJ, Smolko CM, Gray-Gaillard E, Borgman CA, Shah M, Janes KA. Cell Syst. 2021 Apr 21;12(4):304-323.e13. doi: 10.1016/j.cels.2021.02.004. Epub 2021 Mar 18. PubMed 33740397.
Backbone
  Vector backbone: pEN_TTmiR2c_3xFLAG
  Backbone manufacturer: Addgene #83274
  Vector type: Gateway entry vector
Growth in bacteria
  Bacterial resistance: Gentamicin, 10 μg/mL
  Growth temperature: 37°C
  Growth strain: DH5alpha
  Copy number: Unknown
Gene/Insert
  Gene/Insert name: MAVS (alt names: IPS-1; VISA)
  Species: H. sapiens (human)
  Mutation: Q271A please see depositor comments below
  Entrez Gene: MAVS (a.k.a. CARDIF, IPS-1, IPS1, VISA)
  Tag / fusion protein: 3XFLAG (N terminal on insert)
  Cloning method: Restriction Enzyme; 5′ cloning site SpeI (not destroyed); 3′ cloning site MfeI (not destroyed)
Terms and licenses: Academic/Nonprofit Terms; Industry Terms: Not Available to Industry
Depositor comments: The plasmid differs from the MAVS reference sequence at 3 positions (Q93E, Q198K, G422S and S409F). This plasmid has an additional Q271A mutation. Gene point mutations were performed using the QuikChange Kit (Agilent Cat#200517) on the pEN_TT 3XFLAG-MAVS plasmid
How to cite: pEN_TT 3xFLAG-MAVS-Ala271 was a gift from Kevin Janes (Addgene plasmid # 158631 ; http://n2t.net/addgene:158631 ; RRID:Addgene_158631)
