[The description below was written by a language model from this plasmid's Addgene catalogue record and pLannotate feature annotations shown in this document.]
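Description:
pEN_TT 3xFLAG-MAVS-Ala271 is a 5,481 bp Gateway entry vector built on the pEN_TTmiR2c_3xFLAG backbone. It carries a tetracycline-inducible expression cassette for an epitope-tagged mutant of human MAVS (also called IPS-1, VISA or CARDIF). It replicates in E. coli from a high-copy ColE1/pUC-type origin and is selected with gentamicin through the aacC1 acetyltransferase gene, which lies downstream of a class 1 integron Pc promoter. The two kanamycin-resistance fragments flanking this region suggest that the gentamicin cassette interrupts an original KanR gene, so kanamycin selection is not expected to work. rrnB T1 and T2 terminators sit upstream of the cloning region and insulate it from read-through transcription.

The payload lies between attL1 and attL2. It consists of the tight TRE promoter (seven tet operators fused to a minimal CMV promoter), an N-terminal 3xFLAG tag with an enterokinase site, and the MAVS coding sequence, which was cloned between SpeI and MfeI sites. Because the promoter is inside the att sites, an LR Clonase reaction moves the whole inducible unit into a destination vector. Expression then depends on a tetracycline-controlled transactivator, which this plasmid does not encode and which must be supplied by the destination vector or the host cell. No polyadenylation signal is annotated within the cassette.

MAVS is the adaptor that relays RIG-I/MDA5 detection of viral dsRNA to NF-κB and IRF3/IRF7 activation. This version carries a Q271A substitution made by site-directed mutagenesis of the parental 3xFLAG-MAVS entry clone. The depositor also notes differences from the reference sequence, listed as Q93E, Q198K, G422S and S409F. The record does not state the functional rationale for Q271A, though the associated study concerns coxsackievirus B3 and host-cell feedback. The depositor and sequencing-derived records show the same features and differ only in their start coordinate.
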