Features (pLannotate 1.2.2; 13 found; start..end, strand, type, name):
     67..166     +  protein_bind   attL1: mutant version of attL; recombination site for the Gateway® LR reaction LR Clonase™
    198..512     +  promoter       tight TRE promoter: Tet-responsive promoter PTight, consisting of seven tet operator sequences followed by the minimal CMV promoter
    521..586     +  CDS            3xFLAG: three tandem FLAG® epitope tags, followed by an enterokinase cleavage site
    593..2212    +  CDS            MAVS: MAVS_HUMAN - Also known as IPS1, KIAA1271, VISA. Experimental evidence at protein level: Swiss-Prot protein existence level 1. Required for innate immune defense against viruses (PubMed:16125763, PubMed:16127453, PubMed:16153868, PubMed:16177806, PubMed:19631370, PubMed:20451243, PubMed:23087404, PubMed:20127681, PubMed:21170385). Acts downstream of DHX33, DDX58/RIG-I and IFIH1/MDA5, which detect intracellular dsRNA produced during viral replication, to coordinate pathways leading to the activation of NF-kappa-B, IRF3 and IRF7, and to the subsequent induction of antiviral cytokines such as IFN
   2251..2350    -  protein_bind   attL2: mutant version of attL; recombination site for the Gateway® LR reaction LR Clonase™
   2473..3099    +  CDS            KanR (fragment): aminoglycoside phosphotransferase; aph(3')-Ia; confers resistance to kanamycin in bacteria or G418 (Geneticin®) in eukaryotes
   3133..3666    -  CDS            GmR: gentamycin acetyltransferase; aacC1; confers resistance to gentamycin
   3855..3883    -  promoter       Pc promoter: intI1 (promoter lies within the coding sequence); class 1 integron promoter
   3861..4208    -  CDS            YPR2_ECOLX (fragment): Protein predicted: Swiss-Prot protein existence level 4. From Escherichia coli.
   4213..4397    +  CDS            KanR (fragment): aminoglycoside phosphotransferase; aph(3')-Ia; confers resistance to kanamycin in bacteria or G418 (Geneticin®) in eukaryotes
   4540..5128    +  rep_origin     ori: high-copy-number ColE1/pMB1/pBR322/pUC origin of replication
   5296..5339    -  terminator     rrnB T1 terminator: Escherichia coli rrnB; transcription terminator T1 from the E. coli rrnB gene
   5471..17      +  terminator     rrnB T2 terminator (across the origin): transcription terminator T2 from the E. coli rrnB gene
>Addgene plasmid #158631 | pEN_TT 3xFLAG-MAVS-Ala271 | depositor full sequence | sequence record 306162 | Full Sequence
CTGACGGATGGCCTTTTTGCGTTTCTACAAACTCTTCCTGTTAGTTAGTTACTTAAGCTCGGGCCCCAAA
TAATGATTTTATTTTGACTGATAGTGACCTGTTCGTTGCAACAAATTGATAAGCAATGCTTTTTTATAAT
GCCAACTTTGTACAAAAAAGCAGGCTTTAAAGGAACCAATTCAGTCGACTGGATCCCGAGTTTACTCCCT
ATCAGTGATAGAGAACGTATGTCGAGTTTACTCCCTATCAGTGATAGAGAACGATGTCGAGTTTACTCCC
TATCAGTGATAGAGAACGTATGTCGAGTTTACTCCCTATCAGTGATAGAGAACGTATGTCGAGTTTACTC
CCTATCAGTGATAGAGAACGTATGTCGAGTTTATCCCTATCAGTGATAGAGAACGTATGTCGAGTTTACT
CCCTATCAGTGATAGAGAACGTATGTCGAGGTAGGCGTGTACGGTGGGAGGCCTATATAAGCAGAGCTCG
TTTAGTGAACCGTCAGATCGCCACTAGATGGACTACAAAGACCATGACGGTGATTATAAAGATCATGACA
TCGATTACAAGGATGACGATGACAAGACTAGTATGCCGTTTGCTGAAGACAAGACCTATAAGTATATCTG
CCGCAATTTCAGCAATTTTTGCAATGTGGATGTTGTAGAGATTCTGCCTTACCTGCCCTGCCTCACAGCA
AGAGACCAGGATCGACTGCGGGCCACCTGCACACTCTCAGGGAACCGGGACACCCTCTGGCATCTCTTCA
ATACCCTTCAGCGGCGGCCCGGCTGGGTGGAGTACTTCATTGCGGCACTGAGGGGCTGTGAGCTAGTTGA
TCTCGCGGACGAAGTGGCCTCTGTCTACGAGAGCTACCAGCCTCGGACCTCGGACCGTCCCCCAGACCCA
CTGGAGCCACCGTCACTTCCTGCTGAGAGGCCAGGGCCCCCCACACCTGCTGCGGCCCACAGCATCCCCT
ACAACAGCTGCAGAGAGAAGGAGCCAAGTTACCCCATGCCTGTCCAGGAGACCCAGGCGCCAGAGTCCCC
AGGAGAGAATTCAGAGCAAGCCCTGCAGACGCTCAGCCCCAGAGCCATCCCAAGGAATCCAGATGGTGGC
CCCCTGGAGTCCTCCTCTGACCTGGCAGCCCTCAGCCCTCTGACCTCCAGCGGGCATCAGGAGAAGGACA
CAGAACTGGGCAGTACCCACACAGCAGGTGCGACCTCCAGCCTCACACCATCCCGTGGGCCTGTGTCTCC
ATCTGTCTCCTTCCAGCCCCTGGCCCGTTCCACCCCCAGGGCAAGCCGCTTGCCTGGACCCACAGGGTCA
GTTGTATCTACTGGCACCTCCTTCTCCTCCTCATCCCCTGGCTTGGCCTCTGCAGGGGCTGCAGAGGGTA
AAGCGGGTGCAGAGAGTGACCAGGCCGAGCCTATCATCTGCTCCAGTGGGGCAGAGGCACCTGCCAACTC
TCTGCCCTCCAAAGTGCCTACCACCTTGATGCCTGTGAACACAGTGGCCCTGAAAGTGCCTGCCAACCCA
GCATCTGTCAGCACAGTGCCCTCCAAGTTGCCAACTAGCTCAAAGCCCCCTGGTGCAGTGCCTTCTAATG
CGCTCACCAATCCAGCACCATCCAAATTGCCCATCAACTCAACCCGTGCTGGCATGGTGCCATCCAAAGT
GCCTACTAGCATGGTGCTCACCAAGGTGTCTGCCAGCACAGTCCCCACTGACGGGAGCAGCAGAAATGAG
GAGACCCCAGCAGCTCCAACACCCGCCGGCGCCACTGGAGGCAGCTCAGCCTGGCTAGACAGCAGCTTTG
AGAATAGGGGCCTTGGGTCGGAGCTGAGTAAGCCTGGCGTGCTGGCATCCCAGGTAGACAGCCCGTTCTC
GGGCTGCTTCGAGGATCTTGCCATCAGTGCCAGCACCTCCTTGGGCATGGGGCCCTGCCATGGCCCAGAG
GAGAATGAGTATAAGTCCGAGGGCACCTTTGGGATCCACGTGGCTGAGAACCCCAGCATCCAGCTCCTGG
AGGGCAACCCTGGGCCACCTGCGGACCCGGATGGCGGCCCCAGGCCACAAGCCGACCGGAAGTTCCAGGA
GAGGGAGGTGCCATGCCACAGGCCCTCACCTGGGGCTCTGTGGCTCCAGGTGGCTGTGACAGGGGTGCTG
GTAGTCACACTCCTGGTGGTGCTGTACCGGCGGCGTCTGCACTAGCAATTGGAAGACTAATGCGTTTTCG
AGATATCTAGACCCAGCTTTCTTGTACAAAGTTGGCATTATAAGAAAGCATTGCTTATCAATTTGTTGCA
ACGAACAGGTCACTATCAGTCAAAATAAAATCATTATTTGCCATCCAGCTGCAGCTCTGGCCCGTGTCTC
AAAATCTCTGATGTTACATTGCACAAGATAAAAATATATCATCATGAACAATAAAACTGTCTGCTTACAT
AAACAGTAATACAAGGGGTGTTATGAGCCATATTCAACGGGAAACGTCGAGGCCGCGATTAAATTCCAAC
ATGGATGCTGATTTATATGGGTATAAATGGGCTCGCGATAATGTCGGGCAATCAGGTGCGACAATCTATC
GCTTGTATGGGAAGCCCGATGCGCCAGAGTTGTTTCTGAAACATGGCAAAGGTAGCGTTGCCAATGATGT
TACAGATGAGATGGTCAGACTAAACTGGCTGACGGAATTTATGCCTCTTCCGACCATCAAGCATTTTATC
CGTACTCCTGATGATGCATGGTTACTCACCACTGCGATCCCCGGAAAAACAGCATTCCAGGTATTAGAAG
AATATCCTGATTCAGGTGAAAATATTGTTGATGCGCTGGCAGTGTCCCTGCGCCGGTTGCATTCGATTCC
TGTTTGTAATTGTCCTTTTAACAGCGATCGCGTATTTCGTCTCGCTCAGGCGCAATCACGAATGAATAAC
GGTTTGGTTGATGCGAGTGATTTTGATGACGAGCGTAATGGCTGGCCTGTTGAACAAGTCTGGAAAGAAA
TGCATAAACTTTTGCCATTCTCACCGGATTCAGTCGTCACTCATGGTGATTTCTCACTTGATAACCTTAT
TTTTGACGAGGGGAAATTAGGCCGGGAAGCCGATCTCGGCTTGAACGAATTGTTAGGTGGCGGTACTTGG
GTCGATATCAAAGTGCATCACTTCTTCCCGTATGCCCAACTTTGTATAGAGAGCCACTGCGGGATCGTCA
CCGTAATCTGCTTGCACGTAGATCACATAAGCACCAAGCGCGTTGGCCTCATGCTTGAGGAGATTGATGA
GCGCGGTGGCAATGCCCTGCCTCCGGTGCTCGCCGGAGACTGCGAGATCATAGATATAGATCTCACTACG
CGGCTGCTCAAACCTGGGCAGAACGTAAGCCGCGAGAGCGCCAACAACCGCTTCTTGGTCGAAGGCAGCA
AGCGCGATGAATGTCTTACTACGGAGCAAGTTCCCGAGGTAATCGGAGTCCGGCTGATGTTGGGAGTAGG
TGGCTACGTCTCCGAACTCACGACCGAAAAGATCAAGAGCAGCCCGCATGGATTTGACTTGGTCAGGGCC
GAGCCTACATGTGCGAATGATGCCCATACTTGAGCCACCTAACTTTGTTTTAGGGCGACTGCCCTGCTGC
GTAACATCGTTGCTGCTGCGTAACATCGTTGCTGCTCCATAACATCAAACATCGACCCACGGCGTAACGC
GCTTGCTGCTTGGATGCCCGAGGCATAGACTGTACAAAAAAACAGTCATAACAAGCCATGAAAACCGCCA
CTGCGCCGTTACCACCGCTGCGTTCGGTCAAGGTTCTGGACCAGTTGCGTGAGCGCATACGCTACTTGCA
TTACAGTTTACGAACCGAACAGGCTTATGTCAACTGGGTTCGTGCCTTCATCCGTTTCCACGGTGTGCGT
CACCCGGCAACCTTGGGCAGCAGCGAAGTCGAGGCATTTCTGTCCTGGCTGGCGAACGAGCGCAAGGTTT
CGGTCTCCACGCATCGTCAGGCATTGGCGGCCTTGCTGTTCTTCTACGGCAAGGTGCTGTGCACGGATCT
GCCCTGGCTTCAGGAGATCGGAAGACCTCGGCCGTCGCGGCGCTTGCCGGTGGTGCTGACCCCGGATGAA
GTGGTTCGCATCCTCGGTTTTCTGGAAGGCGAGCATCGTTTGTTCGCCCAGGACTCTAGCTATAGTTCTA
GTGGTTGGCTACTAATAGGTTGTATTGATGTTGGACGAGTCGGAATCGCAGACCGATACCAGGATCTTGC
CATCCTATGGAACTGCCTCGGTGAGTTTTCTCCTTCATTACAGAAACGGCTTTTTCAAAAATATGGTATT
GATAATCCTGATATGAATAAATTGCAGTTTCATTTGATGCTCGATGAGTTTTTCTAATCAGAATTGGTTA
ATTGGTTGTAACACTGGCAGAGCATTACGCTGACTTGACGGGACGGCGCAAGCTCATGACCAAAATCCCT
TAACGTGAGTTTTCGTTCCACTGAGCGTCAGACCCCGTAGAAAAGATCAAAGGATCTTCTTGAGATCCTT
TTTTTCTGCGCGTAATCTGCTGCTTGCAAACAAAAAAACCACCGCTACCAGCGGTGGTTTGTTTGCCGGA
TCAAGAGCTACCAACTCTTTTTCCGAAGGTAACTGGCTTCAGCAGAGCGCAGATACCAAATACTGTCCTT
CTAGTGTAGCCGTAGTTAGGCCACCACTTCAAGAACTCTGTAGCACCGCCTACATACCTCGCTCTGCTAA
TCCTGTTACCAGTGGCTGCTGCCAGTGGCGATAAGTCGTGTCTTACCGGGTTGGACTCAAGACGATAGTT
ACCGGATAAGGCGCAGCGGTCGGGCTGAACGGGGGGTTCGTGCACACAGCCCAGCTTGGAGCGAACGACC
TACACCGAACTGAGATACCTACAGCGTGAGCTATGAGAAAGCGCCACGCTTCCCGAAGGGAGAAAGGCGG
ACAGGTATCCGGTAAGCGGCAGGGTCGGAACAGGAGAGCGCACGAGGGAGCTTCCAGGGGGAAACGCCTG
GTATCTTTATAGTCCTGTCGGGTTTCGCCACCTCTGACTTGAGCGTCGATTTTTGTGATGCTCGTCAGGG
GGGCGGAGCCTATGGAAAAACGCCAGCAACGCGGCCTTTTTACGGTTCCTGGCCTTTTGCTGGCCTTTTG
CTCACATGTTCTTTCCTGCGTTATCCCCTGATTCTGTGGATAACCGTATTACCGCTAGCATGGATCTCGG
GGACGTCTAACTACTAAGCGAGAGTAGGGAACTGCCAGGCATCAAATAAAACGAAAGGCTCAGTCGGAAG
ACTGGGCCTTTCGTTTTATCTGTTGTTTGTCGGTGAACGCTCTCCTGAGTAGGACAAATCCGCCGGGAGC
GGATTTGAACGTTGTGAAGCAACGGCCCGGAGGGTGGCGGGCAGGACGCCCGCCATAAACTGCCAGGCAT
CAAACTAAGCAGAAGGCCATC
