Features (pLannotate 1.2.2; 13 found; start..end, strand, type, name):
    173..201     -  promoter       Pc promoter: intI1 (promoter lies within the coding sequence); class 1 integron promoter
    179..526     -  CDS            YPR2_ECOLX (fragment): Protein predicted: Swiss-Prot protein existence level 4. From Escherichia coli.
    531..715     +  CDS            KanR (fragment): aminoglycoside phosphotransferase; aph(3')-Ia; confers resistance to kanamycin in bacteria or G418 (Geneticin®) in eukaryotes
    858..1446    +  rep_origin     ori: high-copy-number ColE1/pMB1/pBR322/pUC origin of replication
   1614..1657    -  terminator     rrnB T1 terminator: Escherichia coli rrnB; transcription terminator T1 from the E. coli rrnB gene
   1789..1816    +  terminator     rrnB T2 terminator: transcription terminator T2 from the E. coli rrnB gene
   1866..1965    +  protein_bind   attL1: mutant version of attL; recombination site for the Gateway® LR reaction LR Clonase™
   1997..2311    +  promoter       tight TRE promoter: Tet-responsive promoter PTight, consisting of seven tet operator sequences followed by the minimal CMV promoter
   2320..2385    +  CDS            3xFLAG: three tandem FLAG® epitope tags, followed by an enterokinase cleavage site
   2392..4011    +  CDS            MAVS: MAVS_HUMAN - Also known as IPS1, KIAA1271, VISA. Experimental evidence at protein level: Swiss-Prot protein existence level 1. Required for innate immune defense against viruses (PubMed:16125763, PubMed:16127453, PubMed:16153868, PubMed:16177806, PubMed:19631370, PubMed:20451243, PubMed:23087404, PubMed:20127681, PubMed:21170385). Acts downstream of DHX33, DDX58/RIG-I and IFIH1/MDA5, which detect intracellular dsRNA produced during viral replication, to coordinate pathways leading to the activation of NF-kappa-B, IRF3 and IRF7, and to the subsequent induction of antiviral cytokines such as IFN
   4050..4149    -  protein_bind   attL2: mutant version of attL; recombination site for the Gateway® LR reaction LR Clonase™
   4272..4898    +  CDS            KanR (fragment): aminoglycoside phosphotransferase; aph(3')-Ia; confers resistance to kanamycin in bacteria or G418 (Geneticin®) in eukaryotes
   4932..5465    -  CDS            GmR: gentamycin acetyltransferase; aacC1; confers resistance to gentamycin
>Addgene plasmid #158631 | pEN_TT 3xFLAG-MAVS-Ala271 | addgene full sequence | sequence record 324888 | Addgene NGS Result
CATCAAACATCGACCCACGGCGTAACGCGCTTGCTGCTTGGATGCCCGAGGCATAGACTGTACAAAAAAA
CAGTCATAACAAGCCATGAAAACCGCCACTGCGCCGTTACCACCGCTGCGTTCGGTCAAGGTTCTGGACC
AGTTGCGTGAGCGCATACGCTACTTGCATTACAGTTTACGAACCGAACAGGCTTATGTCAACTGGGTTCG
TGCCTTCATCCGTTTCCACGGTGTGCGTCACCCGGCAACCTTGGGCAGCAGCGAAGTCGAGGCATTTCTG
TCCTGGCTGGCGAACGAGCGCAAGGTTTCGGTCTCCACGCATCGTCAGGCATTGGCGGCCTTGCTGTTCT
TCTACGGCAAGGTGCTGTGCACGGATCTGCCCTGGCTTCAGGAGATCGGAAGACCTCGGCCGTCGCGGCG
CTTGCCGGTGGTGCTGACCCCGGATGAAGTGGTTCGCATCCTCGGTTTTCTGGAAGGCGAGCATCGTTTG
TTCGCCCAGGACTCTAGCTATAGTTCTAGTGGTTGGCTACTAATAGGTTGTATTGATGTTGGACGAGTCG
GAATCGCAGACCGATACCAGGATCTTGCCATCCTATGGAACTGCCTCGGTGAGTTTTCTCCTTCATTACA
GAAACGGCTTTTTCAAAAATATGGTATTGATAATCCTGATATGAATAAATTGCAGTTTCATTTGATGCTC
GATGAGTTTTTCTAATCAGAATTGGTTAATTGGTTGTAACACTGGCAGAGCATTACGCTGACTTGACGGG
ACGGCGCAAGCTCATGACCAAAATCCCTTAACGTGAGTTTTCGTTCCACTGAGCGTCAGACCCCGTAGAA
AAGATCAAAGGATCTTCTTGAGATCCTTTTTTTCTGCGCGTAATCTGCTGCTTGCAAACAAAAAAACCAC
CGCTACCAGCGGTGGTTTGTTTGCCGGATCAAGAGCTACCAACTCTTTTTCCGAAGGTAACTGGCTTCAG
CAGAGCGCAGATACCAAATACTGTTCTTCTAGTGTAGCCGTAGTTAGGCCACCACTTCAAGAACTCTGTA
GCACCGCCTACATACCTCGCTCTGCTAATCCTGTTACCAGTGGCTGCTGCCAGTGGCGATAAGTCGTGTC
TTACCGGGTTGGACTCAAGACGATAGTTACCGGATAAGGCGCAGCGGTCGGGCTGAACGGGGGGTTCGTG
CACACAGCCCAGCTTGGAGCGAACGACCTACACCGAACTGAGATACCTACAGCGTGAGCTATGAGAAAGC
GCCACGCTTCCCGAAGGGAGAAAGGCGGACAGGTATCCGGTAAGCGGCAGGGTCGGAACAGGAGAGCGCA
CGAGGGAGCTTCCAGGGGGAAACGCCTGGTATCTTTATAGTCCTGTCGGGTTTCGCCACCTCTGACTTGA
GCGTCGATTTTTGTGATGCTCGTCAGGGGGGCGGAGCCTATGGAAAAACGCCAGCAACGCGGCCTTTTTA
CGGTTCCTGGCCTTTTGCTGGCCTTTTGCTCACATGTTCTTTCCTGCGTTATCCCCTGATTCTGTGGATA
ACCGTATTACCGCTAGCATGGATCTCGGGGACGTCTAACTACTAAGCGAGAGTAGGGAACTGCCAGGCAT
CAAATAAAACGAAAGGCTCAGTCGGAAGACTGGGCCTTTCGTTTTATCTGTTGTTTGTCGGTGAACGCTC
TCCTGAGTAGGACAAATCCGCCGGGAGCGGATTTGAACGTTGTGAAGCAACGGCCCGGAGGGTGGCGGGC
AGGACGCCCGCCATAAACTGCCAGGCATCAAACTAAGCAGAAGGCCATCCTGACGGATGGCCTTTTTGCG
TTTCTACAAACTCTTCCTGTTAGTTAGTTACTTAAGCTCGGGCCCCAAATAATGATTTTATTTTGACTGA
TAGTGACCTGTTCGTTGCAACAAATTGATAAGCAATGCTTTTTTATAATGCCAACTTTGTACAAAAAAGC
AGGCTTTAAAGGAACCAATTCAGTCGACTGGATCCCGAGTTTACTCCCTATCAGTGATAGAGAACGTATG
TCGAGTTTACTCCCTATCAGTGATAGAGAACGATGTCGAGTTTACTCCCTATCAGTGATAGAGAACGTAT
GTCGAGTTTACTCCCTATCAGTGATAGAGAACGTATGTCGAGTTTACTCCCTATCAGTGATAGAGAACGT
ATGTCGAGTTTATCCCTATCAGTGATAGAGAACGTATGTCGAGTTTACTCCCTATCAGTGATAGAGAACG
TATGTCGAGGTAGGCGTGTACGGTGGGAGGCCTATATAAGCAGAGCTCGTTTAGTGAACCGTCAGATCGC
CACTAGATGGACTACAAAGACCATGACGGTGATTATAAAGATCATGACATCGATTACAAGGATGACGATG
ACAAGACTAGTATGCCGTTTGCTGAAGACAAGACCTATAAGTATATCTGCCGCAATTTCAGCAATTTTTG
CAATGTGGATGTTGTAGAGATTCTGCCTTACCTGCCCTGCCTCACAGCAAGAGACCAGGATCGACTGCGG
GCCACCTGCACACTCTCAGGGAACCGGGACACCCTCTGGCATCTCTTCAATACCCTTCAGCGGCGGCCCG
GCTGGGTGGAGTACTTCATTGCGGCACTGAGGGGCTGTGAGCTAGTTGATCTCGCGGACGAAGTGGCCTC
TGTCTACGAGAGCTACCAGCCTCGGACCTCGGACCGTCCCCCAGACCCACTGGAGCCACCGTCACTTCCT
GCTGAGAGGCCAGGGCCCCCCACACCTGCTGCGGCCCACAGCATCCCCTACAACAGCTGCAGAGAGAAGG
AGCCAAGTTACCCCATGCCTGTCCAGGAGACCCAGGCGCCAGAGTCCCCAGGAGAGAATTCAGAGCAAGC
CCTGCAGACGCTCAGCCCCAGAGCCATCCCAAGGAATCCAGATGGTGGCCCCCTGGAGTCCTCCTCTGAC
CTGGCAGCCCTCAGCCCTCTGACCTCCAGCGGGCATCAGGAGAAGGACACAGAACTGGGCAGTACCCACA
CAGCAGGTGCGACCTCCAGCCTCACACCATCCCGTGGGCCTGTGTCTCCATCTGTCTCCTTCCAGCCCCT
GGCCCGTTCCACCCCCAGGGCAAGCCGCTTGCCTGGACCCACAGGGTCAGTTGTATCTACTGGCACCTCC
TTCTCCTCCTCATCCCCTGGCTTGGCCTCTGCAGGGGCTGCAGAGGGTAAAGCGGGTGCAGAGAGTGACC
AGGCCGAGCCTATCATCTGCTCCAGTGGGGCAGAGGCACCTGCCAACTCTCTGCCCTCCAAAGTGCCTAC
CACCTTGATGCCTGTGAACACAGTGGCCCTGAAAGTGCCTGCCAACCCAGCATCTGTCAGCACAGTGCCC
TCCAAGTTGCCAACTAGCTCAAAGCCCCCTGGTGCAGTGCCTTCTAATGCGCTCACCAATCCAGCACCAT
CCAAATTGCCCATCAACTCAACCCGTGCTGGCATGGTGCCATCCAAAGTGCCTACTAGCATGGTGCTCAC
CAAGGTGTCTGCCAGCACAGTCCCCACTGACGGGAGCAGCAGAAATGAGGAGACCCCAGCAGCTCCAACA
CCCGCCGGCGCCACTGGAGGCAGCTCAGCCTGGCTAGACAGCAGCTTTGAGAATAGGGGCCTTGGGTCGG
AGCTGAGTAAGCCTAGCGTGCTGGCATCCCAGGTAGACAGCCCGTTCTCGGGCTGCTTCGAGGATCTTGC
CATCAGTGCCAGCACCTCCTTGGGCATGGGGCCCTGCCATGGCCCAGAGGAGAATGAGTATAAGTCCGAG
GGCACCTTTGGGATCCACGTGGCTGAGAACCCCAGCATCCAGCTCCTGGAGGGCAACCCTGGGCCACCTG
CGGACCCGGATGGCGGCCCCAGGCCACAAGCCGACCGGAAGTTCCAGGAGAGGGAGGTGCCATGCCACAG
GCCCTCACCTGGGGCTCTGTGGCTCCAGGTGGCTGTGACAGGGGTGCTGGTAGTCACACTCCTGGTGGTG
CTGTACCGGCGGCGTCTGCACTAGCAATTGGAAGACTAATGCGTTTTCGAGATATCTAGACCCAGCTTTC
TTGTACAAAGTTGGCATTATAAGAAAGCATTGCTTATCAATTTGTTGCAACGAACAGGTCACTATCAGTC
AAAATAAAATCATTATTTGCCATCCAGCTGCAGCTCTGGCCCGTGTCTCAAAATCTCTGATGTTACATTG
CACAAGATAAAAATATATCATCATGAACAATAAAACTGTCTGCTTACATAAACAGTAATACAAGGGGTGT
TATGAGCCATATTCAACGGGAAACGTCGAGGCCGCGATTAAATTCCAACATGGATGCTGATTTATATGGG
TATAAATGGGCTCGCGATAATGTCGGGCAATCAGGTGCGACAATCTATCGCTTGTATGGGAAGCCCGATG
CGCCAGAGTTGTTTCTGAAACATGGCAAAGGTAGCGTTGCCAATGATGTTACAGATGAGATGGTCAGACT
AAACTGGCTGACGGAATTTATGCCTCTTCCGACCATCAAGCATTTTATCCGTACTCCTGATGATGCATGG
TTACTCACCACTGCGATCCCCGGAAAAACAGCATTCCAGGTATTAGAAGAATATCCTGATTCAGGTGAAA
ATATTGTTGATGCGCTGGCAGTGTCCCTGCGCCGGTTGCATTCGATTCCTGTTTGTAATTGTCCTTTTAA
CAGCGATCGCGTATTTCGTCTCGCTCAGGCGCAATCACGAATGAATAACGGTTTGGTTGATGCGAGTGAT
TTTGATGACGAGCGTAATGGCTGGCCTGTTGAACAAGTCTGGAAAGAAATGCATAAACTTTTGCCATTCT
CACCGGATTCAGTCGTCACTCATGGTGATTTCTCACTTGATAACCTTATTTTTGACGAGGGGAAATTAGG
CCGGGAAGCCGATCTCGGCTTGAACGAATTGTTAGGTGGCGGTACTTGGGTCGATATCAAAGTGCATCAC
TTCTTCCCGTATGCCCAACTTTGTATAGAGAGCCACTGCGGGATCGTCACCGTAATCTGCTTGCACGTAG
ATCACATAAGCACCAAGCGCGTTGGCCTCATGCTTGAGGAGATTGATGAGCGCGGTGGCAATGCCCTGCC
TCCGGTGCTCGCCGGAGACTGCGAGATCATAGATATAGATCTCACTACGCGGCTGCTCAAACTTGGGCAG
AACGTAAGCCGCGAGAGCGCCAACAACCGCTTCTTGGTCGAAGGCAGCAAGCGCGATGAATGTCTTACTA
CGGAGCAAGTTCCCGAGGTAATCGGAGTCCGGCTGATGTTGGGAGTAGGTGGCTACGTCTCCGAACTCAC
GACCGAAAAGATCAAGAGCAGCCCGCATGGATTTGACTTGGTCAGGGCCGAGCCTACATGTGCGAATGAT
GCCCATACTTGAGCCACCTAACTTTGTTTTAGGGCGACTGCCCTGCTGCGTAACATCGTTGCTGCTGCGT
AACATCGTTGCTGCTCCATAA
